>Addgene plasmid #55267 | mTagBFP-Rab5a-7 | depositor partial sequence | sequence record 85672 | insert sequence
GACGTCAGATCCGCTAGCGGTCGCCACCATGAGCGAGCTGATTAAGGAGAACATGCACATGAAGCTGTAC
ATGGAGGGCACCGTGGACAACCATCACTTCAAGTGCACATCCGAGGGCGAAGGCAAGCCCTACGAGGGCA
CCCAGACCATGAGAATCAAGGTGGTCGAGGGCGGCCCTCTCCCCTTCGCCTTCGACATCCTGGCTACTAG
CTTCCTCTACGGCAGCAAGACCTTCATCAACCACACCCAGGGCATCCCCGACTTCTTCAAGCAGTCCTTC
CCTGAGGGCTTCACATGGGAGAGAGTCACCACATACGAAGACGGGGGCGTGCTGACCGCTACCCAGGACA
CCAGCCTCCAGGACGGCTGCCTCATCTACAACGTCAAGATCAGAGGGGTGAACTTCACATCCAACGGCCC
TGTGATGCAGAAGAAAACACTCGGCTGGGAGGCCTTCACCGAGACGCTGTACCCCGCTGACGGCGGCCTG
GAAGGCAGAAACGACATGGCCCTGAAGCTCGTGGGCGGGAGCCATCTGATCGCAAACATCAAGACCACAT
ATAGATCCAAGAAACCCGCTAAGAACCTCAAGATGCCTGGCGTCTACTATGTGGACTACAGACTGGAAAG
AATCAAGGAGGCCAACAACGAGACCTACGTCGAGCAGCACGAGGTGGCAGTGGCCAGATACTGCGACCTC
CCTAGCAAACTGGGGCACAAGCTTAATTCCGGACTCAGATCTCGAGCCATGGCTAGTCGAGGCGCAACAA
GACCCAACGGGCCAAATACTGGAAATAAAATATGCCAGTTCAAACTAGTACTTCTGGGAGAGTCTGCTGT
TGGCAAATCAAGCCTAGTGCTTCGTTTTGTGAAGGGCCAATTTCATGAATTTCAAGAGAGTACCATAGGG
GCTGCTTTTCTAACCCAAACTGTGTGTCTTGATGATACAACAGTAAAGTTTGAAATATGGGATACAGCTG
GTCAAGAACGATACCATAGCTTAGCACCAATGTACTACAGAGGAGCACAAGCAGCCATAGTTGTATATGA
TATCACAAATGAGGAGTCCTTTGCCAGAGCCAAAAACTGGGTTAAAGAACTTCAGAGGCAAGCCAGTCCT
AACATTGTAATAGCTTTATCAGGAAACAAGGCTGATCTTGCAAATAAAAGAGCTGTCGATTTCCAGGAAG
CACAGTCCTATGCAGATGACAACAGTTTATTATTCATGGAGACATCAGCTAAAACATCGATGAATGTAAA
TGAAATATTCATGGCAATAGCTAAAAAGTTGCCAAAGAACGAACCACAGAATCCAGGAGCAAATTCTGCC
AGAGGAAGAGGAGTAGACCTTACTGAACCCACGCAGCCAACCAGGAATCAGTGTTGTAGTAACTAAGGAT
CCACCGGATCTAGATAACTGATCATAATCAGCCATACCACATTT
