>Addgene plasmid #55267 | mTagBFP-Rab5a-7 | addgene partial sequence | sequence record 156057 | BFP-F 5'-CCTTCACCGAGACGCTGTA-3'
GAACGACATGGCCCTGAAGCTCGTGGGCGGGAGCCATCTGATCGCAAACATCAAGACCACATATAGATCC
AAGAAACCCGCTAAGAACCTCAAGATGCCTGGCGTCTACTATGTGGACTACAGACTGGAAAGAATCAAGG
AGGCCAACAACGAGACCTACGTCGAGCAGCACGAGGTGGCAGTGGCCAGATACTGCGACCTCCCTAGCAA
ACTGGGGCACAAGCTTAATTCCGGACTCAGATCTCGAGCCATGGCTAGTCGAGGCGCAACAAGACCCAAC
GGGCCAAATACTGGAAATAAAATATGCCAGTTCAAACTAGTACTTCTGGGAGAGTCTGCTGTTGGCAAAT
CAAGCCTAGTGCTTCGTTTTGTGAAGGGCCAATTTCATGAATTTCAAGAGAGTACCATAGGGGCTGCTTT
TCTAACCCAAACTGTGTGTCTTGATGATACAACAGTAAAGTTTGAAATATGGGATACAGCTGGTCAAGAA
CGATACCATAGCTTAGCACCAATGTACTACAGAGGAGCACAAGCAGCCATAGTTGTATATGATATCACAA
ATGAGGAGTCCTTTGCCAGAGCCAAAAACTGGGTTAAAGAACTTCAGAGGCAAGCCAGTCCTAACATTGT
AATAGCTTTATCAGGAAACAAGGCTGATCTTGCAAATAAAAGAGCTGTCGATTTCCAGGAAGCACAGTCC
TATGCAGATGACAACAGTTTATTATTCATGGAGACATCAGCTAAAACATCGATGAATGTAAATGAAATAT
TCATGGCAATAGCTAAAAAGTTGCCAAAGAACGAACCACAGAATCCAGGAGCAAATT
