[The description below was written by a language model from this plasmid's Addgene catalogue record.]
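Description:
mTagBFP-Rab5a-7 is a mammalian expression plasmid that produces the small GTPase Rab5a fused to the blue fluorescent protein mTagBFP. It is built on an mTagBFP vector backbone of about 4.75 kb (excluding the insert), in which the fluorescent protein is already present so that it sits at the N terminus of the inserted coding sequence. The Rab5a insert is cross-referenced to a RefSeq transcript accession, although the record does not explicitly name the species. Expression of the fusion is driven by the CMV promoter, a strong constitutive promoter in most mammalian cell lines, and the use of an SV40 polyA reverse sequencing primer suggests an SV40 polyadenylation signal downstream of the open reading frame. The plasmid is maintained at high copy in E. coli under kanamycin selection, and it carries a neomycin resistance marker that allows G418 selection of stably transfected mammalian cells. The cloning method and the meaning of the "-7" suffix are not stated, and no feature table is provided, so the origin of replication and the linker between the tag and Rab5a cannot be described.

The construct serves as a fluorescent localization marker. The record lists its target simply as a Ras-family GTPase. Rab5a is generally known as a regulator of early endosome trafficking, so tagged versions are commonly used to label that compartment in live or fixed cells. Placing the tag at the N terminus leaves the C terminus of the Rab protein free, which matters because Rab GTPases are typically lipid-modified there for membrane attachment. With recorded excitation at 399 nm and emission at 456 nm, the blue fusion is suited to multicolour imaging alongside green and red fluorescent markers.
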