Addgene plasmid #55267: mTagBFP-Rab5a-7
Purpose: Localization: Ras GTPase, Excitation: 399, Emission: 456
Depositing lab: Michael Davidson. Depositing organization: Florida State University, Tallahassee.
Backbone
  Vector backbone: mTagBFP
  Backbone size w/o insert (bp): 4750
  Vector type: Mammalian Expression
  Selectable markers: Neomycin (select with G418)
Growth in bacteria
  Bacterial resistance: Kanamycin, 50 μg/mL
  Growth temperature: 37°C
  Growth strain: DH5alpha
  Copy number: High Copy
Gene/Insert
  Gene/Insert name: Rab5a (alt name: NM_004162.4)
  Promoter: CMV
  Tag / fusion protein: mTagBFP (N terminal on backbone)
  Cloning method: Unknown
  Sequencing primers: 5′ CMV-F; 3′ SV40pA-R
Terms and licenses: Academic/Nonprofit Terms; Industry Terms
Depositor comments: . Excitation = 399; Emission = 456
How to cite: mTagBFP-Rab5a-7 was a gift from Michael Davidson (Addgene plasmid # 55267 ; http://n2t.net/addgene:55267 ; RRID:Addgene_55267)
